Addgene plasmid #157017: pD649-HAsp-CNTN4-Fc(DAPA)-AviTag-6xHis
Purpose: Mammalian expression of cell-surface protein extracellular domain fused to Fc(DAPA)-Avi-6xHis. Protein is secreted from cells.
Depositing lab: Chris Garcia. Depositing organization: Stanford University. Publication: A Human IgSF Cell-Surface Interactome Reveals a Complex Network of Protein-Protein Interactions. Wojtowicz WM, Vielmetter J, Fernandes RA, Siepe DH, Eastman CL, Chisholm GB, Cox S, Klock H, Anderson PW, Rue SM, Miller JJ, Glaser SM, Bragstad ML, Vance J, Lam AW, Lesley SA, Zinn K, Garcia KC. Cell. 2020 Aug 20;182(4):1027-1043.e17. doi: 10.1016/j.cell.2020.07.025. PubMed 32822567.
Backbone
  Vector backbone: pD649
  Backbone size w/o insert (bp): 6106
  Vector type: Mammalian Expression
Growth in bacteria
  Bacterial resistance: Ampicillin, 100 μg/mL
  Growth temperature: 37°C
  Growth strain: DH5alpha
  Copy number: High Copy
Gene/Insert
  Gene/Insert name: CNTN4
  Species: H. sapiens (human)
  Insert size (bp): 2937
  Mutation: Fc region of human IgG contains D265A and P329A mutations (DAPA)
  Entrez Gene: CNTN4 (a.k.a. AXCAM, BIG-2)
  Promoter: CMV/SP6
  Tag / fusion protein: Fc(DAPA)-AviTag-6xHis (C terminal on backbone)
  Cloning method: Restriction Enzyme; 5′ cloning site GCGGCCGC (not destroyed); 3′ cloning site GGCGCGCC (not destroyed)
  Sequencing primers: 5′ ATTTAGGTGACACTATAG; 3′ CACGTACCAGTTGAACTTCACC
Resource information
  A portion of this plasmid was derived from a plasmid made by: synthesis by ThermoFisher
Terms and licenses: Academic/Nonprofit Terms; Industry Terms: Not Available to Industry
Depositor comments: Some plasmids in this collection may have an IS4-like element ISVsa5 family transposase upstream of the CMV promoter.
How to cite: pD649-HAsp-CNTN4-Fc(DAPA)-AviTag-6xHis was a gift from Chris Garcia (Addgene plasmid # 157017 ; http://n2t.net/addgene:157017 ; RRID:Addgene_157017)
