[The description below was written by a language model from this plasmid's Addgene catalogue record and pLannotate feature annotations shown in this document.]
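Description:
pD649-HAsp-CNTN4-Fc(DAPA)-AviTag-6xHis is a mammalian expression plasmid of about 9 kb, built on the pD649 backbone, for producing the extracellular domain of human contactin-4 (CNTN4, also called AXCAM or BIG-2) as a secreted Fc fusion protein. It is propagated in E. coli as a high-copy plasmid through a ColE1/pUC-type origin and selected with ampicillin via a complete β-lactamase gene. The short KanR, lacZα, rrnB terminator and f1 ori hits in the feature table are fragments and probably non-functional backbone remnants.

Expression is driven by the human CMV immediate-early enhancer and promoter, followed by a fragment of CMV intron A and an SP6 promoter, which could support in vitro transcription and is where the 5′ sequencing primer anneals. The open reading frame begins with a secretion signal. The plasmid name gives it as HAsp, while the annotation software matches part of it to an immunoglobulin heavy-chain signal sequence. Next comes the CNTN4 ectodomain, cloned between preserved NotI and AscI sites so that inserts can be exchanged across the collection. It is fused in frame to a human IgG1 Fc region carrying the D265A and P329A (DAPA) substitutions, which are generally used to reduce Fc effector interactions. The record lists a C-terminal AviTag for site-specific biotinylation and a 6xHis tag for metal-affinity purification, although neither is annotated separately in the table. A bGH polyadenylation signal ends the transcript.

A separate SV40/EM7-driven cassette carries a puromycin N-acetyltransferase sequence, annotated as a fragment, plus a short ble fragment and an SV40 poly(A) signal, which may allow puromycin selection of transfected cells. The plasmid belongs to a set made to map extracellular interactions among human IgSF cell-surface proteins. The depositor notes that some plasmids in the set may carry an IS4-like transposase upstream of the CMV promoter, but none is annotated here.
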