Features (pLannotate 1.2.2; 21 found; start..end, strand, type, name):
    119..143     -  CDS            KanR (fragment): aminoglycoside phosphotransferase; aph(3')-Ia; confers resistance to kanamycin
    254..842     +  rep_origin     ori: high-copy-number ColE1/pMB1/pBR322/pUC origin of replication
   1067..1084    +  terminator     rrnB T2 terminator (fragment): transcription terminator T2 from the E. coli rrnB gene
   1109..1128    -  CDS            lacZα (fragment): LacZα fragment of β-galactosidase; lacZ fragment
   1584..1600    +  protein_bind   lac operator: The lac repressor binds to the lac operator to inhibit transcription in E. coli. This inhibition can be relieved by adding lactose or isopropyl-β-D-thiogalactopyranoside (IPTG). lac repressor encoded by lacI
   1843..2146    +  enhancer       CMV enhancer: human cytomegalovirus immediate early enhancer
   2147..2350    +  promoter       CMV promoter: human cytomegalovirus (CMV) immediate early promoter
   2486..2529    +  intron         CMV intron (fragment): modified intron A from human cytomegalovirus
   2581..2599    +  promoter       SP6 promoter: promoter for bacteriophage SP6 RNA polymerase
   2603..2640    +  CDS            IgH signal sequence (fragment): signal sequence from the mouse immunoglobulin heavy chain variable region
   2713..5718    +  CDS            CNTN4: CNTN4_HUMAN - Experimental evidence at protein level: Swiss-Prot protein existence level 1. Contactins mediate cell surface interactions during nervous system development. Has some neurite outgrowth-promoting activity. May be involved in synaptogenesis. From Homo sapiens (Human).
   5701..6378    +  CDS            IGHG1 (fragment): IGHG1_HUMAN - Experimental evidence at protein level: Swiss-Prot protein existence level 1. Constant region of immunoglobulin heavy chains. Immunoglobulins, also known as antibodies, are membrane-bound or secreted glycoproteins produced by B lymphocytes. In the recognition phase of humoral immunity, the membrane-bound immunoglobulins serve as receptors which, upon binding of a specific antigen, trigger the clonal expansion and differentiation of B lymphocytes into immunoglobulins- secreting plasma cells. Secreted immunoglobulins mediate the effector phase of humoral immunity, which results in
   6593..6704    +  polyA_signal   bGH poly(A) signal: bovine growth hormone polyadenylation signal
   6705..6813    +  rep_origin     f1 ori (fragment): f1 bacteriophage origin of replication; arrow indicates direction of (+) strand synthesis
   6827..7156    +  promoter       SV40 promoter: SV40 enhancer and early promoter
   7204..7251    +  promoter       EM7 promoter: synthetic bacterial promoter&nbsp
   7270..7869    +  CDS            PuroR (fragment): puromycin N-acetyltransferase; pac from Streptomyces; confers resistance to puromycin
   7879..8004    +  CDS            ble (fragment): BLE_KLEPN - Experimental evidence at protein level: Swiss-Prot protein existence level 1. Binding protein with a strong affinity to the bleomycin family of antibiotics. Binds to CL990; an antimitotic-antibiotic compound. From Klebsiella pneumoniae.
   7999..8120    +  polyA_signal   SV40 poly(A) signal: SV40 polyadenylation signal
   8173..9033    -  CDS            AmpR: β-lactamase; bla; confers resistance to ampicillin, carbenicillin, and related antibiotics
   9036..89      -  promoter       AmpR promoter (fragment) (across the origin): bla
>Addgene plasmid #157017 | pD649-HAsp-CNTN4-Fc(DAPA)-AviTag-6xHis | depositor full sequence | sequence record 303143 | Full Sequence
TTTCAATATTATTGAAGCATTTATCAGGGTTATTGTCTCATGAGCGGATACATATTTGAATGTATTTAGA
AAAATAAACAAATAGGGGTCAGTGTTACAACCAATTAACCAATTCTGAACATTATCGCGAGCCCATTTAT
ACCTGAATATGGCTCATAACACCCCTTGCTCATGACCAAAATCCCTTAACGTGAGTTACGCGCGCGTCGT
TCCACTGAGCGTCAGACCCCGTAGAAAAGATCAAAGGATCTTCTTGAGATCCTTTTTTTCTGCGCGTAAT
CTGCTGCTTGCAAACAAAAAAACCACCGCTACCAGCGGTGGTTTGTTTGCCGGATCAAGAGCTACCAACT
CTTTTTCCGAAGGTAACTGGCTTCAGCAGAGCGCAGATACCAAATACTGTTCTTCTAGTGTAGCCGTAGT
TAGCCCACCACTTCAAGAACTCTGTAGCACCGCCTACATACCTCGCTCTGCTAATCCTGTTACCAGTGGC
TGCTGCCAGTGGCGATAAGTCGTGTCTTACCGGGTTGGACTCAAGACGATAGTTACCGGATAAGGCGCAG
CGGTCGGGCTGAACGGGGGGTTCGTGCACACAGCCCAGCTTGGAGCGAACGACCTACACCGAACTGAGAT
ACCTACAGCGTGAGCTATGAGAAAGCGCCACGCTTCCCGAAGGGAGAAAGGCGGACAGGTATCCGGTAAG
CGGCAGGGTCGGAACAGGAGAGCGCACGAGGGAGCTTCCAGGGGGAAACGCCTGGTATCTTTATAGTCCT
GTCGGGTTTCGCCACCTCTGACTTGAGCGTCGATTTTTGTGATGCTCGTCAGGGGGGCGGAGCCTATGGA
AAAACGCCAGCAACGCGGCCTTTTTACGGTTCCTGGCCTTTTGCTGGCCTTTTGCTCACATGTTCTTTCC
TGCGTTATCCCCTGATTCTGTGGATAACCGTATTACCGCCTTTGAGTGAGCTGATACCGCTCGCCGCAGC
CGAACGACCGAGCGCAGCGAGTCAGTGAGCGAGGAAGCGGAAGGCGAGAGTAGGGAACTGCCAGGCATCA
AACTAAGCAGAAGGCCCCTGACGGATGGCCTTTTTGCGTTTCTACAAACTCTTTCTGTGTTGTAAAACGA
CGGCCAGTCTTAAGCTCGGGCCCCCTGGGCGGTTCTGATAACGAGTAATCGTTAATCCGCAAATAACGTA
AAAACCCGCTTCGGCGGGTTTTTTTATGGGGGGAGTTTAGGGAAAGAGCATTTGTCAGAATATTTAAGGG
CGCCTGTCACTTTGCTTGATATATGAGAATTATTTAACCTTATAAATGAGAAAAAAGCAACGCACTTTAA
ATAAGATACGTTGCTTTTTCGATTGATGAACACCTATAATTAAACTATTCATCTATTATTTATGATTTTT
TGTATATACAATATTTCTAGTTTGTTAAAGAGAATTAAGAAAATAAATCTCGAAAATAATAAAGGGAAAA
TCAGTTTTTGATATCAAAATTATACATGTCAACGATAATACAAAATATAATACAAACTATAAGATGTTAT
CAGTATTTATTATCATTTAGAATAAATTTTGTGTCGCCCTTAATTGTGAGCGGATAACAATTACGAGCTT
CATGCACAGTGGCGTTGACTCAATATTGGCCATTAGCCATATTATTCATTGGTTATATAGCATAAATCAA
TATTGGCTATTGGCCATTGCATACGTTGTATCTATATCATAATATGTACATTTATATTGGCTCATGTCCA
ATATGACCGCCATGTTGGCATTGATTATTGACTAGTTATTAATAGTAATCAATTACGGGGTCATTAGTTC
ATAGCCCATATATGGAGTTCCGCGTTACATAACTTACGGTAAATGGCCCGCCTGGCTGACCGCCCAACGA
CCCCCGCCCATTGACGTCAATAATGACGTATGTTCCCATAGTAACGCCAATAGGGACTTTCCATTGACGT
CAATGGGTGGAGTATTTACGGTAAACTGCCCACTTGGCAGTACATCAAGTGTATCATATGCCAAGTACGC
CCCCTATTGACGTCAATGACGGTAAATGGCCCGCCTGGCATTATGCCCAGTACATGACCTTATGGGACTT
TCCTACTTGGCAGTACATCTACGTATTAGTCATCGCTATTACCATGGTGATGCGGTTTTGGCAGTACATC
AATGGGCGTGGATAGCGGTTTGACTCACGGGGATTTCCAAGTCTCCACCCCATTGACGTCAATGGGAGTT
TGTTTTGGCACCAAAATCAACGGGACTTTCCAAAATGTCGTAACAACTCCGCCCCATTGACGCAAATGGG
CGGTAGGCGTGTACGGTGGGAGGTCTATATAAGCAGAGCTCGTTTAGTGAACCGTCAGATCGCCTGGAGA
CGCCATCCACGCTGTTTTGACCTCCATAGAAGACACCGGGACCGATCCAGCCTCCGCGGCCGGGAACGGT
GCATTGGAACGCGGATTCCCCGTGCCAAGAGTGACGTAAGTACCGCCTATAGAGTCTATAGGCCCACCCC
CTTGGCTTCGTTAGAACGCGGCTACAATTAATACATAACCTTATGTATCATACACATACGATTTAGGTGA
CACTATAGAATAACATCCACTTTGCCTTTCTCTCCACAGGTGTCCACTCCCAGGTCCAACTGCACCTCGG
TTCTATCGAAAACGCGCCTGCTAGCGCCACCATGAAGACCATCATTGCCCTGAGCTACATCTTCTGCCTG
GTGTTCGCTGCGGCCGCCGATGATTCTACACTGCACGGCCCCATCTTCATCCAAGAGCCTTCTCCAGTGA
TGTTCCCTCTGGACAGCGAAGAGAAGAAAGTGAAGCTGAACTGCGAAGTGAAGGGCAACCCCAAGCCTCA
CATCCGGTGGAAGCTGAATGGCACCGATGTGGACACCGGCATGGACTTCAGATACAGCGTGGTGGAAGGC
AGCCTGCTGATCAACAACCCCAACAAGACACAGGACGCCGGCACCTACCAGTGTACCGCCACAAATAGCT
TCGGCACCATCGTGTCCAGAGAGGCCAAGCTGCAGTTCGCCTACCTGGACAACTTCAAGACCCGGACCAG
ATCCACCGTGTCCGTTAGAAGAGGACAAGGCATGGTGCTGCTGTGTGGCCCTCCTCCTCATTCCGGCGAA
CTGTCCTACGCCTGGATCTTCAACGAGTACCCCAGCTACCAGGACAACCGCAGATTCGTGTCCCAAGAGA
CAGGCAACCTGTATATCGCCAAGGTGGAAAAGTCCGACGTGGGCAACTACACCTGTGTGGTCACCAACAC
CGTGACCAACCACAAGGTGCTGGGACCTCCAACACCTCTGATCCTGAGAAACGATGGCGTGATGGGCGAG
TACGAGCCCAAGATCGAGGTGCAGTTTCCCGAGACAGTGCCTACAGCCAAGGGCGCCACAGTGAAACTGG
AATGCTTTGCCCTGGGCAACCCTGTGCCTACCATTATCTGGCGGAGAGCCGATGGCAAGCCTATCGCCAG
AAAGGCCAGAAGGCACAAGAGCAACGGCATCCTGGAAATCCCCAACTTCCAGCAAGAGGATGCCGGCCTG
TATGAGTGCGTGGCCGAGAACAGCAGAGGCAAGAATGTGGCCAGAGGCCAGCTGACCTTCTACGCCCAGC
CTAACTGGATTCAGAAGATCAACGACATCCACGTGGCCATGGAAGAGAACGTGTTCTGGGAGTGCAAGGC
CAACGGCAGACCCAAGCCAACCTACAAGTGGCTGAAGAATGGCGAGCCCCTGCTGACCAGAGACAGAATC
CAGATCGAGCAGGGCACCCTGAACATCACAATCGTGAATCTGAGCGACGCCGGGATGTACCAGTGTCTGG
CCGAAAACAAGCACGGCGTGATCTTCAGCAATGCCGAGCTGTCTGTGATCGCCGTGGGACCCGATTTCAG
CAGAACACTGCTGAAGAGAGTGACCCTGGTCAAAGTCGGCGGCGAGGTTGTGATCGAGTGCAAGCCTAAG
GCCTCTCCTAAGCCTGTGTACACCTGGAAGAAGGGCAGAGACATCCTGAAAGAGAACGAGCGGATCACCA
TCAGCGAGGACGGCAACCTGAGAATCATCAACGTGACCAAGAGCGACGCTGGCAGCTATACCTGTATCGC
CACCAATCACTTTGGCACCGCCAGCAGCACAGGCAATCTGGTGGTCAAGGACCCCACCAGAGTGATGGTG
CCTCCAAGCAGCATGGATGTGACAGTGGGCGAGAGCATCGTGCTGCCTTGTCAAGTGACACACGACCACA
GCCTGGACATCGTGTTCACCTGGTCCTTCAACGGCCACCTGATCGACTTCGACAGAGATGGCGACCACTT
CGAGAGAGTCGGAGGACAGGATTCTGCCGGCGACCTGATGATCCGGAACATCCAGCTGAAGCACGCCGGC
AAATACGTGTGCATGGTGCAGACCTCCGTGGACAGACTGTCTGCCGCTGCCGATCTGATCGTTAGAGGAC
CTCCTGGACCTCCAGAGGCCGTGACCATCGATGAGATCACCGATACAACAGCCCAGCTGTCTTGGCGGCC
TGGACCTGATAATCACAGCCCCATCACTATGTACGTGATCCAGGCCAGAACACCCTTCAGCGTTGGATGG
CAGGCTGTGTCTACAGTGCCTGAGCTGATCGACGGCAAGACCTTTACAGCCACCGTCGTGGGCCTGAATC
CTTGGGTCGAGTATGAGTTTAGAACCGTGGCCGCCAACGTGATCGGAATCGGAGAACCTAGCAGACCCAG
CGAGAAGCGGAGAACTGAAGAGGCCCTGCCTGAAGTGACCCCTGCTAATGTTTCTGGCGGCGGAGGCTCT
AAGTCCGAGCTGGTTATTACCTGGGAGACTGTGCCCGAGGAACTGCAGAATGGCAGAGGCTTTGGCTACG
TGGTGGCCTTCAGACCCTACGGCAAGATGATCTGGATGCTGACCGTGCTGGCTTCCGCCGATGCCAGCAG
ATACGTGTTCAGAAACGAGAGCGTGCACCCTTTCAGCCCCTTCGAAGTGAAAGTGGGCGTGTTCAACAAC
AAAGGCGAGGGCCCTTTTAGCCCCACCACAGTGGTTTACAGCGCCGAGGAAGAACCTACCAAGCCTCCTG
CCAGCATCTTCGCCAGAAGCCTGTCTGCCACCGACATCGAAGTGTTTTGGGCCTCTCCACTGGAAAAGAA
CCGGGGAAGAATCCAGGGCTATGAAGTGAAGTACTGGCGGCACGAGGACAAAGAGGAAAACGCCCGGAAG
ATCCGGACCGTGGGCAATCAGACCAGCACCAAGATCACCAATCTGAAGGGCAGCGTGCTGTACCACCTGG
CCGTGAAGGCCTATAATAGCGCCGGAACAGGACCAAGCAGCGCCACCGTGAATGTGACCACAAGAAAGCC
TCCACCTAGCCAGCCTCCAGGCAACATCATCTGGAACAGCAGCGACAGCAAGATCATCCTGAACTGGGAC
CAAGTGAAGGCCCTGGACAATGAGTCCGAAGTCAAGGGCTATAAGGTGCTGTACAGATGGAACCGGCAGT
CCAGCACCAGCGTGATCGAGACAAACAAGACCAGCGTGGAACTGAGCCTGCCTTTCGACGAGGACTACAT
CATCGAGATCAAGCCCTTTTCCGATGGCGGCGACGGAAGCAGCTCTGAGCAGATCAGAATCCCCAAGATC
AGCAACGCCTACGCTGGCGCGCCGGGCGGCGACAAGACCCACACCTGCCCCCCCTGCCCAGCTCCAGAAC
TGCTGGGAGGGCCTTCCGTGTTCCTGTTCCCCCCCAAGCCCAAGGACACCCTGATGATCAGCAGGACCCC
CGAGGTGACCTGCGTGGTGGTGGCCGTGTCCCACGAGGACCCAGAGGTGAAGTTCAACTGGTACGTGGAC
GGCGTGGAGGTGCACAACGCCAAGACCAAGCCCAGAGAGGAGCAGTACAACAGCACCTACAGGGTGGTGT
CCGTGCTGACCGTGCTGCACCAGGACTGGCTGAACGGCAAAGAATACAAGTGCAAAGTCTCCAACAAGGC
CCTGGCTGCCCCAATCGAAAAGACAATCAGCAAGGCCAAGGGCCAGCCACGGGAGCCCCAGGTGTACACC
CTGCCCCCCAGCCGGGAGGAGATGACCAAGAACCAGGTGTCCCTGACCTGTCTGGTGAAGGGCTTCTACC
CCAGCGATATCGCCGTGGAGTGGGAGAGCAACGGCCAGCCCGAGAACAACTACAAGACCACCCCCCCAGT
GCTGGACAGCGACGGCAGCTTCTTCCTGTACAGCAAGCTGACCGTGGACAAGTCCAGGTGGCAGCAGGGC
AACGTGTTCAGCTGCAGCGTGATGCACGAGGCCCTGCACAACCACTACACCCAGAAGTCCCTGAGCCTGA
GCCCCGGCGGCAGCGGTCTTAATGATATTTTCGAGGCTCAGAAGATTGAGTGGCATGAACACCACCACCA
TCACCACTAAGGCCGGCCTGTAGTCACTGGCACAACGCGTTACCCGGTAAGCCAATCGGGTATACACGGT
CGTCATACTGCAGACAGGGTTCTTCTACTTTGCAAGATAGTCTTGAGTAGTAAAATAAATAGATAGAGAA
AATCAGCCTCGACTGTGCCTTCTAGTTGCCAGCCATCTGTTGTTTGCCCCTCCCCCGTGCCTTCCTTGAC
CCTGGAAGGTGCCACTCCCACTGTCCTTTCCTAATAAAATGAGGAAATTGCATCACAACACTCAACCCTA
TCTCGGTCTATTCTTTTGATTTATAAGGGATTTTGCCGATTTCGGCCTATTGGTTAAAAAATGAGCTGAT
TTAACAAAAATTTAACGCGAATTAATTCTGTGGAATGTGTGTCAGTTAGGGTGTGGAAAGTCCCCAGGCT
CCCCAGCAGGCAGAAGTATGCAAAGCATGCATCTCAATTAGTCAGCAACCAGGTGTGGAAAGTCCCCAGG
CTCCCCAGCAGGCAGAAGTATGCAAAGCATGCATCTCAATTAGTCAGCAACCATAGTCCCGCCCCTAACT
CCGCCCATCCCGCCCCTAACTCCGCCCAGTTCCGCCCATTCTCCGCCCCATGGCTGACTAATTTTTTTTA
TTTATGCAGAGGCCGAGGCCGCCTCTGCCTCTGAGCTATTCCAGAAGTAGTGAGGAGGCTTTTTTGGAGG
CCTAGGCTTTTGCAAAAAGCTCCCGGGAGCTTGTATATCCATTTTCGGATCTGATCAGCACGTGTTGACA
ATTAATCATCGGCATAGTATATCGGCATAGTATAATACGACAAGGTGAGGAACTAAACCATGACCGAGTA
CAAGCCCACGGTGCGCCTCGCCACCCGCGACGACGTCCCCAGGGCCGTACGCACCCTCGCCGCCGCGTTC
GCCGACTACCCCGCCACGCGCCACACCGTCGATCCGGACCGCCACATCGAGCGGGTCACCGAGCTGCAAG
AACTCTTCCTCACGCGCGTCGGGCTCGACATCGGCAAGGTGTGGGTCGCGGACGACGGCGCCGCGGTGGC
GGTCTGGACCACGCCGGAGAGCGTCGAAGCGGGGGCGGTGTTCGCCGAGATCGGCCCGCGCATGGCCGAG
TTGAGCGGTTCCCGGCTGGCCGCGCAGCAACAGATGGAAGGCCTCCTGGCGCCGCACCGGCCCAAGGAGC
CCGCGTGGTTCCTGGCCACCGTCGGCGTCTCGCCCGACCACCAGGGCAAGGGTCTGGGCAGCGCCGTCGT
GCTCCCCGGAGTGGAGGCGGCCGAGCGCGCCGGGGTGCCCGCCTTCCTGGAGACATCCGCGCCCCGCAAC
CTCCCCTTCTACGAGCGGCTCGGCTTCACCGTCACCGCCGACGTCGAGGTGCCCGAAGGACCGCGCACCT
GGTGCATGACCCGCAAGCCCGGTGCCTGACACGTGCTACGAGATTTCGATTCCACCGCCGCCTTCTATGA
AAGGTTGGGCTTCGGAATCGTTTTCCGGGACGCCGGCTGGATGATCCTCCAGCGCGGGGATCTCATGCTG
GAGTTCTTCGCCCACCCCAACTTGTTTATTGCAGCTTATAATGGTTACAAATAAAGCAATAGCATCACAA
ATTTCACAAATAAAGCATTTTTTTCACTGCATTCTAGTTGTGGTTTGTCCAAACTCATCAATGTATCTTA
TCATGTCTGTATACCGTCGACCTCTAGCTAGAGCTTGGCGTAATCATGGTCATTACCAATGCTTAATCAG
TGAGGCACCTATCTCAGCGATCTGTCTATTTCGTTCATCCATAGTTGCCTGACTCCCCGTCGTGTAGATA
ACTACGATACGGGAGGGCTTACCATCTGGCCCCAGCGCTGCGATGATACCGCGAGAACCACGCTCACCGG
CTCCGGATTTATCAGCAATAAACCAGCCAGCCGGAAGGGCCGAGCGCAGAAGTGGTCCTGCAACTTTATC
CGCCTCCATCCAGTCTATTAATTGTTGCCGGGAAGCTAGAGTAAGTAGTTCGCCAGTTAATAGTTTGCGC
AACGTTGTTGCCATCGCTACAGGCATCGTGGTGTCACGCTCGTCGTTTGGTATGGCTTCATTCAGCTCCG
GTTCCCAACGATCAAGGCGAGTTACATGATCCCCCATGTTGTGCAAAAAAGCGGTTAGCTCCTTCGGTCC
TCCGATCGTTGTCAGAAGTAAGTTGGCCGCAGTGTTATCACTCATGGTTATGGCAGCACTGCATAATTCT
CTTACTGTCATGCCATCCGTAAGATGCTTTTCTGTGACTGGTGAGTACTCAACCAAGTCATTCTGAGAAT
AGTGTATGCGGCGACCGAGTTGCTCTTGCCCGGCGTCAATACGGGATAATACCGCGCCACATAGCAGAAC
TTTAAAAGTGCTCATCATTGGAAAACGTTCTTCGGGGCGAAAACTCTCAAGGATCTTACCGCTGTTGAGA
TCCAGTTCGATGTAACCCACTCGTGCACCCAACTGATCTTCAGCATCTTTTACTTTCACCAGCGTTTCTG
GGTGAGCAAAAACAGGAAGGCAAAATGCCGCAAAAAAGGGAATAAGGGCGACACGGAAATGTTGAATACT
CATATTCTTCCTT
