>Addgene plasmid #157017 | pD649-HAsp-CNTN4-Fc(DAPA)-AviTag-6xHis | depositor partial sequence | sequence record 303144 | insert (extracellular domain)
GATGATTCTACACTGCACGGCCCCATCTTCATCCAAGAGCCTTCTCCAGTGATGTTCCCTCTGGACAGCG
AAGAGAAGAAAGTGAAGCTGAACTGCGAAGTGAAGGGCAACCCCAAGCCTCACATCCGGTGGAAGCTGAA
TGGCACCGATGTGGACACCGGCATGGACTTCAGATACAGCGTGGTGGAAGGCAGCCTGCTGATCAACAAC
CCCAACAAGACACAGGACGCCGGCACCTACCAGTGTACCGCCACAAATAGCTTCGGCACCATCGTGTCCA
GAGAGGCCAAGCTGCAGTTCGCCTACCTGGACAACTTCAAGACCCGGACCAGATCCACCGTGTCCGTTAG
AAGAGGACAAGGCATGGTGCTGCTGTGTGGCCCTCCTCCTCATTCCGGCGAACTGTCCTACGCCTGGATC
TTCAACGAGTACCCCAGCTACCAGGACAACCGCAGATTCGTGTCCCAAGAGACAGGCAACCTGTATATCG
CCAAGGTGGAAAAGTCCGACGTGGGCAACTACACCTGTGTGGTCACCAACACCGTGACCAACCACAAGGT
GCTGGGACCTCCAACACCTCTGATCCTGAGAAACGATGGCGTGATGGGCGAGTACGAGCCCAAGATCGAG
GTGCAGTTTCCCGAGACAGTGCCTACAGCCAAGGGCGCCACAGTGAAACTGGAATGCTTTGCCCTGGGCA
ACCCTGTGCCTACCATTATCTGGCGGAGAGCCGATGGCAAGCCTATCGCCAGAAAGGCCAGAAGGCACAA
GAGCAACGGCATCCTGGAAATCCCCAACTTCCAGCAAGAGGATGCCGGCCTGTATGAGTGCGTGGCCGAG
AACAGCAGAGGCAAGAATGTGGCCAGAGGCCAGCTGACCTTCTACGCCCAGCCTAACTGGATTCAGAAGA
TCAACGACATCCACGTGGCCATGGAAGAGAACGTGTTCTGGGAGTGCAAGGCCAACGGCAGACCCAAGCC
AACCTACAAGTGGCTGAAGAATGGCGAGCCCCTGCTGACCAGAGACAGAATCCAGATCGAGCAGGGCACC
CTGAACATCACAATCGTGAATCTGAGCGACGCCGGGATGTACCAGTGTCTGGCCGAAAACAAGCACGGCG
TGATCTTCAGCAATGCCGAGCTGTCTGTGATCGCCGTGGGACCCGATTTCAGCAGAACACTGCTGAAGAG
AGTGACCCTGGTCAAAGTCGGCGGCGAGGTTGTGATCGAGTGCAAGCCTAAGGCCTCTCCTAAGCCTGTG
TACACCTGGAAGAAGGGCAGAGACATCCTGAAAGAGAACGAGCGGATCACCATCAGCGAGGACGGCAACC
TGAGAATCATCAACGTGACCAAGAGCGACGCTGGCAGCTATACCTGTATCGCCACCAATCACTTTGGCAC
CGCCAGCAGCACAGGCAATCTGGTGGTCAAGGACCCCACCAGAGTGATGGTGCCTCCAAGCAGCATGGAT
GTGACAGTGGGCGAGAGCATCGTGCTGCCTTGTCAAGTGACACACGACCACAGCCTGGACATCGTGTTCA
CCTGGTCCTTCAACGGCCACCTGATCGACTTCGACAGAGATGGCGACCACTTCGAGAGAGTCGGAGGACA
GGATTCTGCCGGCGACCTGATGATCCGGAACATCCAGCTGAAGCACGCCGGCAAATACGTGTGCATGGTG
CAGACCTCCGTGGACAGACTGTCTGCCGCTGCCGATCTGATCGTTAGAGGACCTCCTGGACCTCCAGAGG
CCGTGACCATCGATGAGATCACCGATACAACAGCCCAGCTGTCTTGGCGGCCTGGACCTGATAATCACAG
CCCCATCACTATGTACGTGATCCAGGCCAGAACACCCTTCAGCGTTGGATGGCAGGCTGTGTCTACAGTG
CCTGAGCTGATCGACGGCAAGACCTTTACAGCCACCGTCGTGGGCCTGAATCCTTGGGTCGAGTATGAGT
TTAGAACCGTGGCCGCCAACGTGATCGGAATCGGAGAACCTAGCAGACCCAGCGAGAAGCGGAGAACTGA
AGAGGCCCTGCCTGAAGTGACCCCTGCTAATGTTTCTGGCGGCGGAGGCTCTAAGTCCGAGCTGGTTATT
ACCTGGGAGACTGTGCCCGAGGAACTGCAGAATGGCAGAGGCTTTGGCTACGTGGTGGCCTTCAGACCCT
ACGGCAAGATGATCTGGATGCTGACCGTGCTGGCTTCCGCCGATGCCAGCAGATACGTGTTCAGAAACGA
GAGCGTGCACCCTTTCAGCCCCTTCGAAGTGAAAGTGGGCGTGTTCAACAACAAAGGCGAGGGCCCTTTT
AGCCCCACCACAGTGGTTTACAGCGCCGAGGAAGAACCTACCAAGCCTCCTGCCAGCATCTTCGCCAGAA
GCCTGTCTGCCACCGACATCGAAGTGTTTTGGGCCTCTCCACTGGAAAAGAACCGGGGAAGAATCCAGGG
CTATGAAGTGAAGTACTGGCGGCACGAGGACAAAGAGGAAAACGCCCGGAAGATCCGGACCGTGGGCAAT
CAGACCAGCACCAAGATCACCAATCTGAAGGGCAGCGTGCTGTACCACCTGGCCGTGAAGGCCTATAATA
GCGCCGGAACAGGACCAAGCAGCGCCACCGTGAATGTGACCACAAGAAAGCCTCCACCTAGCCAGCCTCC
AGGCAACATCATCTGGAACAGCAGCGACAGCAAGATCATCCTGAACTGGGACCAAGTGAAGGCCCTGGAC
AATGAGTCCGAAGTCAAGGGCTATAAGGTGCTGTACAGATGGAACCGGCAGTCCAGCACCAGCGTGATCG
AGACAAACAAGACCAGCGTGGAACTGAGCCTGCCTTTCGACGAGGACTACATCATCGAGATCAAGCCCTT
TTCCGATGGCGGCGACGGAAGCAGCTCTGAGCAGATCAGAATCCCCAAGATCAGCAACGCCTACGCT
